Addgene plasmid #200854: pSCT151: pHelper(AjTn6022)_ΔTnsC
Purpose: Inducible expression of AjTn6022 proteins (except TnsC).
Depositing lab: Feng Zhang. Depositing organization: Broad Institute. Publication: Modularity and diversity of target selectors in Tn7 transposons. Faure G, Saito M, Benler S, Peng I, Wolf YI, Strecker J, Altae-Tran H, Neumann E, Li D, Makarova KS, Macrae RK, Koonin EV, Zhang F. Mol Cell. 2023 Jun 15;83(12):2122-2136.e10. doi: 10.1016/j.molcel.2023.05.013. Epub 2023 Jun 1. PubMed 37267947.
Backbone
  Vector backbone: pCDFDuet-1
  Vector type: Bacterial Expression
Growth in bacteria
  Bacterial resistance: Spectinomycin, 50 μg/mL
  Growth temperature: 37°C
  Growth strain: NEB Stable
  Copy number: Low Copy
Gene/Insert
  Gene/Insert name: AjTn6022
  Species: Acinetobacter johnsonii
  Cloning method: Gibson Cloning
Terms and licenses: Academic/Nonprofit Terms; Industry Terms: Not Available to Industry
How to cite: pSCT151: pHelper(AjTn6022)_ΔTnsC was a gift from Feng Zhang (Addgene plasmid # 200854 ; http://n2t.net/addgene:200854 ; RRID:Addgene_200854)
