[The description below was written by a language model from this plasmid's Addgene catalogue record and pLannotate feature annotations shown in this document.]
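Description:
pSCT151: pHelper(AjTn6022)_ΔTnsC is a bacterial expression plasmid built on the pCDFDuet-1 backbone that serves as a "helper" supplying the protein machinery of AjTn6022, a Tn7-family transposon from Acinetobacter johnsonii, with the TnsC component deliberately left out. It replicates in E. coli from the CloDF13 (CDF) origin, which keeps it at low copy and makes it compatible with co-resident plasmids carrying other origin types. That compatibility is useful for multi-plasmid transposition setups, although the record does not describe any partner plasmids. Selection is by spectinomycin through the aadA (SmR) aminoglycoside adenylyltransferase gene, which is annotated as being driven by the AmpR (bla) promoter.

The annotated sequence is 7,546 nt. Its expression cassette begins with a CAP binding site and a lac promoter, followed by a fragment of the efficient T7 gene 10 ribosome binding site, and ends at a T7 terminator near position 5,450. The lac promoter is consistent with the stated inducible expression, although no lacI gene or operator is annotated. The roughly 5.3 kb between these elements presumably holds the AjTn6022 coding sequences, but the automated annotation does not identify any individual transposon genes. The record therefore does not state which proteins are encoded or in what order, only that TnsC is absent. The short hits to a polyhedrin 3' UTR, SET1 tag and TcR are small fragments and are probably incidental matches rather than functional parts.

The ΔTnsC design suggests use as a dropout control, or as a platform for supplying TnsC separately, to test that protein's contribution to transposition. This fits the associated work on target-selector diversity in Tn7 transposons.
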