Features (pLannotate 1.2.2; 11 found; start..end, strand, type, name):
      1..31      +  promoter       lac promoter: promoter for the E. coli lac operon
     52..72      +  RBS            RBS (fragment): efficient ribosome binding site from bacteriophage T7 gene 10 (Olins and Rangwala, 1989)
    923..940     +  3'UTR          polyhedrin 3' UTR (fragment): 3' UTR from the Autographa californica nucleopolyhedrovirus polyhedrin gene (Suzuki et al., 2006)
   5396..5413    +  CDS            SET1 (fragment): solubility-enhancement tag derived from T7 phage gene 10B
   5425..5442    +  CDS            SET1 (fragment): solubility-enhancement tag derived from T7 phage gene 10B
   5450..5497    +  terminator     T7 terminator: transcription terminator for bacteriophage T7 RNA polymerase
   5668..6459    -  CDS            SmR: aminoglycoside adenylyltransferase (Murphy, 1985); aadA; confers resistance to spectinomycin and streptomycin
   6460..6551    -  promoter       AmpR promoter: bla
   6599..7337    -  rep_origin     CloDF13 ori: Plasmids containing the CloDF13 (CDF) origin of replication can be propagated in E. coli cells that contain additional plasmids with compatible origins.
   7434..7498    -  CDS            TcR (fragment): tetracycline efflux protein; tet; confers resistance to tetracycline
   7513..7534    -  protein_bind   CAP binding site: CAP binding activates transcription in the presence of cAMP. E. coli catabolite activator protein
>Addgene plasmid #200854 | pSCT151: pHelper(AjTn6022)_ΔTnsC | addgene full sequence | sequence record 399447 | Addgene NGS Result
TTTACACTTTATGCTTCCGGCTCGTATGTTGGTCGACGTGGAGATATACCATGTTTAACTTTAATAAGGA
GATATACATGAAAAGAATCAGTGATGAATATTCCCCAGTTAGGAAATCCCAAACTGTATATGGGAGTATT
TCAGTAAATTATGCTTTTAGAGGGGAAAAGACGATTTGGTGTGAATCTACTCTTGAGCGTGATTTTTTGA
TTAGGCAAGAATTCAATAGCAATGTCATAGATATCGTAAGCCAGCCTATTACCATCCCATATATAACAGA
GTTGGGTAATGAATCCACTTATACTCCTGATTTCCTCGTACAGTTTTCCAGTGCAAATTGTGGTGATTTT
GAGGAAATTCCCTGTCCACTGTTAATAGAAATAAAACCTAGAAAGAAACTTATAGAAGATTGGGATAAAT
TAAAGCCAAAATTTAAGGCGGCTCATACTTTTGCTAAAGAAAAAGGTTGGAAATTCAAGATTATAAATGA
ATCAAGGTTATATGATCAGTATTGGGAAAATATTAATTTTTTGAAAAGATTTAGACGTTCTCATGTGGAT
GTCTATGATGAACAAACTTTAATTGAGACTTTAGATAGTCTTGGTCAATCGACTATTAATCAATTACCGG
CACATATTTTTAAGGATAAAACTAATATTCTTCGAGGTATTCATCAAGTATGGGCATTGGTCGCAAAACG
AAAAATCATGTGTGATTTATATTGCCCCTTAACAGCAGAGACGGTGATTTGGACAAATCAAGATGATGTG
CTTACAAGGAGATTTTTAAATGGTTCAGACTGATACTGTAAGTATTGACCGAAGTCGGATCATACTCAAA
CCAAATGTAATTGTTAAGTATGAAGGGCAACCGTATAAGATTGCTAATGTTTTGAATGCCAACGATATCG
TGATTTCTAGTTTAGATTCTGTGCGTTGTTTACAAGTAAGTGCAGATTCTCTACAAGTATTTGAAGCTGA
AAATAACCAAACTAAAGATATAAATAAAGGTGATTGGGATATTACGCATGAAGCGTGGAAAATAGCTTTA
CATCGTTATGAAATCATCAAGCCGTTGATTAAGTATTCAACAACCGAATTAGTCGAGCAACGAGCAAGTG
AATATGGCATTAACCGTTCCACCTTATGGAAATGGTTAAAAGATTTTAGAGAAAATAATTCTATCTTAGT
GTTAGTTCCTAAAAAGAGAGGTTGGACGACCAAGAAGTCTAGGTTGTCTCCTCAAATTATGAATATTATT
AACCAAGGTATTCAAGAGGAATATCTCAATGCCAGAAAGCCTAGTATTGCAAAAACTATAGATTTTATTA
AAGCAGAATGTTCTCGCCTTAAACTAGAAGCACCCCATGACAATTCAATTCGTAGAAAAATAGAAGCATT
AAACGATTATATGGTGATTAAGGCTCGTCATGGTTCTAAAGCAGCACAAGATAAGTATGCATCTGCTGCT
GGTGAGTTTCCTAATGCTGATTATCCCTTGGCATATGTACAGGTAGACCACACTCCACTAGATATTGAAA
TTGTTGATGATGAATTTAGAGAGGCGATTGGACGACCATTTCTAACATTAGCTATTGATATAAATACTCG
AATGGTGGTCGGTTATTACTTGTCCTTAGAAGCCCCCAGTGCAACATCTGTTGCCATGTGTATTGCTTCC
AGTATTTTGTCAAAAAAACGGAAGCTAATTGAATTGGATATAGATGCTGATTGGCAAGTTGAAGGTCTTA
TGGATTCTATACATACAGATAATGGTCCTGACTTTAGAACTAACCATATCAGTCGAGCTTGCTTAAAATA
TGGGATTCATTGGGAGTTTCGTCCGATTGGTGGGGCAAGGTTTGGTGGACATATCGAACGTTTGATTGGT
GTTGTTAACATTGAAATGCACATCTTGGATGGTACAACCTTCTCGAATATCCAAGAACGTGGAACCTATA
ATTCAGCAGGTCATGCCTGTATGACACTAAAAGAACTAGAATATTATATTGTTTATTGGATCACTAAAGT
TTATCACCAAAAGAAACACTCCAAACTCGGTATGTCACCTTTACAGAAGTGGCAAGATGGTGTTTGGGGA
ACAAAAACTAGTGTTGGAACAGGTTTAAAAGAGAGAGTTTCGGATGAAGATACATTATTTATTGATTTCC
TTCCCGAATTTGAATCAACAATTCAACGTGTAGGTGTACAGAAAGACAATCTATTTTATTTTGCTGATTG
TTTACGACAATGGGTTAATTGTGTTGATCCCGAAGATGTAAATAAAAAGAGAAAAAAGAAATTTTTGTTT
AAACGTGATCCAAGGGATATTTCTCTTATTTGGTTTTATGAACCTCTGTCCAATACATATTTTAAAGTGC
CTACTGCTAAGCGAGAAATACCACCAATTAGCTTATTTGAATACAAACAAGTGCAGAAATATCTTCGTGG
CGAGCAACATGATAATCAAAATCAGGATGAGATTTATCAGGCAATTCTTCATTTACGAGAGCAATTGAAA
CAATCCCGTAGTCTGACTCGGAAGCAACGGAGAGTAAATCAACGTAAAAAGGAAAATGCAAAAGCAACAC
ATCATTTATCTGTAAAAAATGAACCTGAAAAACCATCTATTGTCGAAAACAGTGTTCAGCCGACTAATGA
TTTATGGAGTATTCCATTGACGGCATTTGAAGATTTAAGGGGATAATAGTATTCTACTTTTCATAGGAAA
ATAGCCATGCACCAAGTAGAACAACGTTGGTATATTCGTACCCCTATTCAAGAGGGTGAAGTATTTTCCT
CTTGGCTCATACGTTCTGCTTTGGATTTAGGCTGCTCACCATTAACTTTAGTGAATCTTTTGTGGGAAAA
ATGGAGAGGATTAACGATAGATATTGATCGTGGGTTAAATGAAGAAAAATTAGACATATTGTTAAATCAT
TGTTTTGTGGAACAGCATGAAGTTCAGAAAACTATGTTAAGCAGTTATTTCCCTGCTTTGATTCCAAAAA
ATTATAACAAAAATCAGCGTATTCCTTGGATATTGGCTCTAGGTATTCGAAATCGTTCAAATGTGTCAGG
TCGTCAAATTTGTACGCAATGTCTAAGTTCTACCCATACACCACCATATTTGCGTATCAAGTGGCGTATG
GGGTGGCATAGTGGCTGTGATATTCATAAAACCATATTAATAGATCATTGTCCTCAATGCAGAATCACAT
TACAACCTATAAAAATTGATATAGAGCATGGATCATTAGCAATTTGTACTTCATGCTATGCTGATTTAAG
TACACTCATTCAACGTCCAGTAGAAACGGATGCATTAAGATTTCAGCATCAAGCTGATCAGGTCTTAGAG
TCACAATTTGGGCGATATAACCAAAAGGATATTTCATCAATAGAGTGGTTTGAGATTGCTCGTATATGGT
TAAGTTTTATTCGATCCCCTTTAAATATGAAGAGTCCTAACCTTTTGCAAATGTTTGAAAGTCTTAATAT
TGATTTAAATATAGATTATCCTATTACACCAGTAGCCTTTGAATTTCTGTCTGTTCAGGAGCGTGAAAAA
TTATTATCAATTTTAAATAAAATCATGGCATTACCTTGTGATTTATTTGTTGATCGCTCTTTAGAATATC
ATGTAAGTCATTCTTATTTTTGGGATAAAAGAAAAAAACTGCCTACGCAGCTTCAACTAATGAAAGATAA
AATGTTGAAGCCAATTAAGATTATTTTGCCGAAAGATAACGCCATAGCCATGAGTAAACCCAAATCTAAA
AAAAGTGTACAACGGAAGTGGTTAAGGCTATTGAGAAAGCTACAGAAAGGGGGGAACAGGTGACTTTAGC
TCAATTTTCCCATAAAGAAGGCTGTAGTGGTTGTGACAGGGCTGATATAGATAAATTCAAAAAAAGATAT
AAGGGCGATAAGTATTGTTCAACTTGTTATGCCCGAATTTTTAAAAAAAGAGCTTGTCCAAAATGTGGTG
AATATGCCAGATTGCCAAAAAATGATGATCAAGCAATTTGTAATGAATGCATCAAAAAACAGCCTTGTAT
TCGCTGTAATCAAACTAAGAAGCCGATAGGGACACTCACCGAATATGGTGTGGTTTGTAATAGCTGTTCT
GTTTATTTTCGCCCAATTGAGCGTTGTGAGAGGTGTGATACACCATCACAAAAATTGACACATATTTCAC
GATTTGGTGATGATTTAAGGGTATGTCCCAAATGCTCTACTAGAGATTATGAAACATGTCCCTCTTGTCA
TAAATATCGCTTATTAGAGCAAGATGATACAGGAGCTAAGATTTGTAAAAAATGTAGGAATAACGCCAAA
AAGAAATGCAAGCAATGTGATGTCTTGATACCAGCAGGCTGTCCTGATCTATGTAACAACTGTTACTGGC
ATAAGAATCTATGGGAGAAAGCTAGACGAAATATTAAAGCATTCCAATCCCAACACTTACAGGCTCAATA
TGAGCAATATTTAATTTGGTTAGAAGATGAGGTTGGTGCAAATAAAGCAGCACTGTATATCAATAAACAT
ACCCATTTTTTTATCAAAACTGAAGAATTATGGCTTGATGCAATTCCTACAGCAGAACAGTTATTGGCTG
TTTTAAGAACCAGTGGACTTAGAAAATTTGAGTTGGTTGCATCTTGGCTAGATGAAGCCCATCACATTAA
GGTTGCATTAGAGGATAAAGACTTTTGCTCTCAACAGGATCAGATAGAAAAACTGATTTCAAGCCTTCCT
CACCCCTCTACTGCTTATGATGTGGTTATATCTTATAAAGATGAGCTTGATATAAAAATGAAAGATGGAA
AGACCAGTATCCGGTCCATAAAACTGGCAATAAAGCCTGCGGTTGCTCTTATGCACTATGTTTGTGCATC
GGGAGCTACATTACCTAATTTAAACCATATAAAAGCCTATCTTATCGACTTTTCTGGTCAGGCTGCTGCA
CTAACAGGGTTCATTAATTTTTTGAATAAAAATTTTGATACATCTATAGACTATTTGGCTTTTAAAAAAT
CAAAAAATTTCAATGAAAAACGAAAAAATAAAGTAGAAAAAGAAATTGTCCAATGGGTGGATAAGCCTTT
GGAGAATAAGGAAGATGTATTAAATTGGGTGAAGAATGGGCTAAGATATTTTCATAATGTATCTTATGTG
GAGTCTCTAAAAGTCAAATTTGAGATGATTACAGAAGCTGATGATGGATATGAAATTTTATTGCAGAATC
ATTCTTATTGGTTGCCAAAAAACACAGGAGATTTAAAAAGATAGTTTTTTTGTGATTATACTGTGCTATT
TCAAGCTAATTTATTGTACAAGTTGGTTTGTTTATCTAATTCTTCTAAAAGAACTGTCCATAACAATATG
GGGCAGGCTGCTGCCACCGCTGAGCAATAACCTAGGCTGCTGCCACCGCTGAGCAATAACTAGCATAACC
CCTTGGGGCCTCTAAACGGGTCTTGAGGGGTTTTTTGCTGAAACCTCAGGCATTTGAGAAGCACACGGTC
ACACTGCTTCCGGTAGTCAATAAACCGGTAAACCAGCAATAGACATAAGCGGCTATTTAACGACCCTGCC
CTGAACCGACGACCGGGTCATCGTGGCCGGATCTTGCGGCCCCTCGGCTTGAACGAATTGTTAGACATTA
TTTGCCGACTACCTTGGTGATCTCGCCTTTCACGTAGTGGACAAATTCTTCCAACTGATCTGCGCGCGAG
GCCAAGCGATCTTCTTCTTGTCCAAGATAAGCCTGTCTAGCTTCAAGTATGACGGGCTGATACTGGGCCG
GCAGGCGCTCCATTGCCCAGTCGGCAGCGACATCCTTCGGCGCGATTTTGCCGGTTACTGCGCTGTACCA
AATGCGGGACAACGTAAGCACTACATTTCGCTCATCGCCAGCCCAGTCGGGCGGCGAGTTCCATAGCGTT
AAGGTTTCATTTAGCGCCTCAAATAGATCCTGTTCAGGAACCGGATCAAAGAGTTCCTCCGCCGCTGGAC
CTACCAAGGCAACGCTATGTTCTCTTGCTTTTGTCAGCAAGATAGCCAGATCAATGTCGATCGTGGCTGG
CTCGAAGATACCTGCAAGAATGTCATTGCGCTGCCATTCTCCAAATTGCAGTTCGCGCTTAGCTGGATAA
CGCCACGGAATGATGTCGTCGTGCACAACAATGGTGACTTCTACAGCGCGGAGAATCTCGCTCTCTCCAG
GGGAAGCCGAAGTTTCCAAAAGGTCGTTGATCAAAGCTCGCCGCGTTGTTTCATCAAGCCTTACGGTCAC
CGTAACCAGCAAATCAATATCACTGTGTGGCTTCAGGCCGCCATCCACTGCGGAGCCGTACAAATGTACG
GCCAGCAACGTCGGTTCGAGATGGCGCTCGATGACGCCAACTACCTCTGATAGTTGAGTCGATACTTCGG
CGATCACCGCTTCCCTCATACTCTTCCTTTTTCAATATTATTGAAGCATTTATCAGGGTTATTGTCTCAT
GAGCGGATACATATTTGAATGTATTTAGAAAAATAAACAAATAGCTAGCTCACTCGGTCGCTACGCTCCG
GGCGTGAGACTGCGGCGGGCGCTGCGGACACATACAAAGTTACCCACAGATTCCGTGGATAAGCAGGGGA
CTAACATGTGAGGCAAAACAGCAGGGCCGCGCCGGTGGCGTTTTTCCATAGGCTCCGCCCTCCTGCCAGA
GTTCACATAAACAGACGCTTTTCCGGTGCATCTGTGGGAGCCGTGAGGCTCAACCATGAATCTGACAGTA
CGGGCGAAACCCGACAGGACTTAAAGATCCCCACCGTTTCCGGCGGGTCGCTCCCTCTTGCGCTCTCCTG
TTCCGACCCTGCCGTTTACCGGATACCTGTTCCGCCTTTCTCCCTTACGGGAAGTGTGGCGCTTTCTCAT
AGCTCACACACTGGTATCTCGGCTCGGTGTAGGTCGTTCGCTCCAAGCTGGGCTGTAAGCAAGAACTCCC
CGTTCAGCCCGACTGCTGCGCCTTATCCGGTAACTGTTCACTTGAGTCCAACCCGGAAAAGCACGGTAAA
ACGCCACTGGCAGCAGCCATTGGTAACTGGGAGTTCGCAGAGGATTTGTTTAGCTAAACACGCGGTTGCT
CTTGAAGTGTGCGCCAAAGTCCGGCTACACTGGAAGGACAGATTTGGTTGCTGTGCTCTGCGAAAGCCAG
TTACCACGGTTAAGCAGTTCCCCAACTGACTTAACCTTCGATCAAACCACCTCCCCAGGTGGTTTTTTCG
TTTACAGGGCAAAAGATTACGCGCAGAAAAAAAGGATCTCAAGAAGATCCTTTGATCTTTTCTACTGAAC
CGCTCTAGATTTCAGTGCAATTTATCTCTTCAAATGTAGCACCTGAAGTCAGCCCCATACGATATAAGTT
GTAATTCTCATGTTAGTCATGCCCCGCGCCCACCGGAAGGAGCTGACTGGGTTGAAGGCTCTCAAGGGCA
TCGGTCGAGATCCCGGTGCCTAATGAGTGAGCTAACTTACATTAATTGCGTTGCGC
